>Addgene plasmid #25348 | SETD2 | depositor partial sequence | sequence record 11822 | Author sequence
GAAACGAGCGTTCCGCCGGGTAGTGCACTGGTTGGGCCGAGTTGTGTGATGGACGATTTCCGCGACCCGC
AACGTTGGAAGGAATGTGCTAAACAGGGCAAAATGCCGTGCTATTTTGATCTGATCGAAGAGAACGTCTA
CCTGACTGAGCGCAAGAAAAACAAATCACACCGTGATATCAAGCGCATGCAATGTGAATGCACACCGCTG
TCCAAAGACGAACGTGCGCAGGGTGAAATCGCGTGTGGGGAAGATTGTCTGAATCGCCTGCTGATGATCG
AGTGTTCGAGCCGTTGCCCGAACGGTGACTATTGTTCTAATCGCCGTTTCCAGCGCAAACAACACGCAGA
CGTTGAAGTCATTCTGACAGAGAAGAAAGGGTGGGGCCTGCGCGCTGCAAAGGATCTGCCGAGTAACACG
TTTGTGCTGGAGTACTGCGGTGAAGTACTGGACCACAAGGAGTTCAAAGCCCGCGTTAAAGAGTATGCAC
GTAATAAGAACATTCACTATTACTTTATGGCTCTGAAAAATGATGAAATTATCGACGCGACTCAGAAAGG
CAACTGTTCACGCTTCATGAATCACTCCTGCGAGCCGAACTGTGAAACACAAAAGTGGACCGTGAATGGT
CAGCTGCGTGTCGGGTTTTTTACGACCAAGCTGGTCCCGTCTGGGTCGGAACTGACTTTCGATTACCAAT
TCCAGCGCTATGGTAAAGAGGCCCAGAAGTGCTTCTGTGGGAGTGCGAACTGCCGTGGCTATCTGGGGGG
CGAGAACCGCGTAAGTATTCGTGCGGCCGGTGGGAAAATGAAGAAGGAGCGCTCACGTAAA
