>Addgene plasmid #25348 | SETD2 | addgene partial sequence | sequence record 31433 | 25348 with T7
AATTCCCTCTGAATATTTTGTTTACTTTAAGAAGGAGATATACCATGCATCATCATCATCATCACAGCAG
CGGCAGAGAAAACTTGTATTTCCAGGGCGAAACGAGCGTTCCGCCGGGTAGTGCACTGGTTGGGCCGAGT
TGTGTGATGGACGATTTCCGCGACCCGCAACGTTGGAAGGAATGTGCTAAACAGGGCAAAATGCCGTGCT
ATTTTGATCTGATCGAAGAGAACGTCTACCTGACTGAGCGCAAGAAAAACAAATCACACCGTGATATCAA
GCGCATGCAATGTGAATGCACACCGCTGTCCAAAGACGAACGTGCGCAGGGTGAAATCGCGTGTGGGGAA
GATTGTCTGAATCGCCTGCTGATGATCGAGTGTTCGAGCCGTTGCCCGAACGGTGACTATTGTTCTAATC
GCCGTTTCCAGCGCAAACAACACGCAGACGTTGAAGTCATTCTGACAGAGAAGAAAGGGTGGGGCCTGCG
CGCTGCAAAGGATCTGCCGAGTAACACGTTTGTGCTGGAGTACTGCGGTGAAGTACTGGACCACAAGGAG
TTCAAAGCCCGCGTTAAAGAGTATGCACGTAATAAGAACATTCACTATTACTTTATGGCTCTGAAAAATG
ATGAAATTATCGACGCGACTCAGAAAGGCAACTGTTCACGCTTCATGAATCACTCCTGCGAGCCGAACTG
TGAAACACAAAAGTGGACCGTGAATGGTCAGCTGCGTGTCGGGTTTTTTACGACCAAGCTGGTCCCGTCT
GGGTCGGAACTGACTTTCGATTACCAATTCCAGCGCTATGGTAAAGAGGCCCAGAAGTGCTTCTGTGGGA
GTGCGAACTGCCGTGGCTATCTGGGGGGCGAGAACCGCGTAAGTATTCGTGC
