[The description below was written by a language model from this plasmid's Addgene catalogue record.]
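Description:
SETD2 is a bacterial expression plasmid built on the pET28-MHL backbone, a pET28-derived vector from a structural genomics programme, listed at 7325 bp without insert. It is selected with kanamycin and recorded as low copy. The record does not list an origin of replication or an annotated feature map. The promoter is likewise not stated explicitly, although the use of T7 and T7-terminator sequencing primers is consistent with the T7 promoter/terminator expression cassette typical of pET vectors, which requires a host supplying T7 RNA polymerase for expression.

The insert is an 831 bp, codon-optimized fragment of human SETD2, a SET domain-containing methyltransferase also known as KMT3A, HYPB and SET2. As the alternative names indicate, it corresponds to the methyltransferase domain rather than the whole protein, and the record cautions that it may not be the full open reading frame. With an insert of this size, it clearly represents only a small portion of the protein. The fragment was introduced by restriction enzyme cloning and carries an N-terminal His tag, which allows purification of the recombinant protein by immobilized metal affinity chromatography.

The stated purpose is recombinant production in bacteria for structure determination, and the depositor links the construct to a deposited crystal structure of the SETD2 catalytic domain. Beyond structural work, the record does not state other uses, though a purified tagged catalytic domain of this kind would generally also suit biochemical study. Distribution is restricted to academic and nonprofit users.
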