Addgene plasmid #25348: SETD2
Purpose: Bacterial expression for structure determination; may not be full ORF
Depositing lab: Cheryl Arrowsmith. Depositing organization: University of Toronto.
Backbone
  Vector backbone: pET28-MHL
  Backbone manufacturer: SGC
  Backbone size w/o insert (bp): 7325
  Vector type: Bacterial Expression
Growth in bacteria
  Bacterial resistance: Kanamycin, 50 μg/mL
  Growth temperature: 37°C
  Growth strain: DH5alpha
  Copy number: Low Copy
Gene/Insert
  Gene/Insert name: SETD2 (alt names: PDB: 3H6L; SET domain-containing protein 2, methyltransferase domain; codon-optimized SETD2)
  Species: H. sapiens (human)
  Insert size (bp): 831
  GenBank ID: NP_054878
  Entrez Gene: SETD2 (a.k.a. HBP231, HIF-1, HIP-1, HSPC069, HYPB, KMT3A, LLS, MRD70, RAPAS, SET2, p231HBP)
  Tag / fusion protein: His (N terminal on insert)
  Cloning method: Restriction Enzyme
  Sequencing primers: 5′ T7; 3′ T7-term
Terms and licenses: Academic/Nonprofit Terms; Industry Terms: Not Available to Industry
Depositor comments: PDB: 3H6L. http://www.thesgc.org/structures/3H6L/
How to cite: SETD2 was a gift from Cheryl Arrowsmith (Addgene plasmid # 25348 ; http://n2t.net/addgene:25348 ; RRID:Addgene_25348)
